Addgene plasmid #43034: I-CACT
Depositing lab: Chad Cowan & Kiran Musunuru. Depositing organization: Harvard University. Publication: A TALEN Genome-Editing System for Generating Human Stem Cell-Based Disease Models. Ding Q, Lee YK, Schaefer EA, Peters DT, Veres A, Kim K, Kuperwasser N, Motola DL, Meissner TB, Hendriks WT, Trevisan M, Gupta RM, Moisan A, Banks E, Friesen M, Schinzel RT, Xia F, Tang A, Xia Y, Figueroa E, Wann A, Ahfeldt T, Daheron L, Zhang F, Rubin LL, Peng LF, Chung RT, Musunuru K, Cowan CA. Cell Stem Cell. 2012 Dec 12. pii: S1934-5909(12)00645-5. doi: 10.1016/j.stem.2012.11.011. PubMed 23246482.
Backbone
  Vector backbone: pCRII-TOPO
  Backbone manufacturer: Invitrogen
  Backbone size w/o insert (bp): 3973
  Vector type: Bacterial Cloning
Growth in bacteria
  Bacterial resistance: Ampicillin and Kanamycin, 100 & 50 μg/mL
  Growth temperature: 37°C
  Growth strain: Top10
  Copy number: High Copy
Gene/Insert
  Gene/Insert name: I-CACT
  Species: Synthetic
  Insert size (bp): 424
  Cloning method: TOPO Cloning
  Sequencing primers: 5′ T7; 3′ M13-rev
Terms and licenses: Academic/Nonprofit Terms; Industry Terms: Not Available to Industry
How to cite: I-CACT was a gift from Chad Cowan & Kiran Musunuru (Addgene plasmid # 43034 ; http://n2t.net/addgene:43034 ; RRID:Addgene_43034)
