[The description below was written by a language model from this plasmid's Addgene catalogue record.]
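Description:
I-CACT is a bacterial cloning plasmid built on the commercial pCRII-TOPO backbone (about 4 kb without insert), into which a 424 bp synthetic fragment was introduced by TOPO cloning. It is a high-copy plasmid maintained in E. coli, and the record lists both ampicillin and kanamycin resistance, consistent with the dual selection markers of this backbone. No feature table accompanies the record, so origins of replication, promoters and other backbone elements are not individually documented. The listed sequencing primers, T7 on the 5′ side and M13 reverse on the 3′ side, show that these standard priming sites flank the insert.

The record describes the insert only by its name and as synthetic, without stating its composition. The plasmid was deposited with a publication describing a TALEN genome-editing system for generating human stem cell-based disease models. In that context, the name plausibly denotes a pre-assembled multimer of TAL effector repeat modules recognising the four-base sequence CACT, with the "I" prefix perhaps marking its position in an ordered assembly scheme. An insert of roughly 424 bp fits about four repeats of around 100 bp each, but this reading is an inference and is not stated in the catalogue fields. Under it, the plasmid would act as a library component: a storage and propagation vector from which the repeat block is taken and joined with other blocks to build a full-length TALE DNA-binding array in a nuclease expression vector. Nothing in the record indicates that the plasmid is itself meant for expression in mammalian cells; it is classed purely as a cloning vector.
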