>Addgene plasmid #43034 | I-CACT | depositor partial sequence | sequence record 58299 | I-CACT sequence 424 bps
CGTCTCCTGACCCCAGAGCAGGTCGTGGCGATCGCAAGCCACGACGGAGGAAAGCAAGCCTTGGAAACAG
TACAGAGGCTGTTGCCTGTGCTGTGCCAAGCGCACGGACTCACCCCAGAGCAGGTCGTGGCAATCGCCTC
CAACATTGGCGGGAAACAGGCACTCGAGACTGTCCAGCGCCTGCTTCCCGTGCTGTGCCAAGCGCACGGC
CTCACCCCAGAGCAGGTCGTGGCGATCGCAAGCCACGACGGAGGAAAGCAAGCCTTGGAAACAGTACAGA
GGCTGTTGCCTGTGCTGTGCCAAGCGCACGGATTAACCCCAGAGCAGGTCGTGGCCATTGCCTCGAATGG
AGGGGGCAAACAGGCGTTGGAAACCGTACAACGATTGCTGCCGGTGCTGTGCCAAGCGCACGGCTTAAGA
GACG
