>Addgene plasmid #43034 | I-CACT | addgene partial sequence | sequence record 59928 | M13-F20 5'-TGTAAAACGACGGCCAGT-3'
CTATAGGGCGAATTGGGCCCTCTAGATGCATGCTCGAGCGGCCGCCAGTGTGATGGATATCTGCAGAATT
CGCCCTTATATAGATGCCGTCCTAGCGCGTCTCCTGACCCCAGAGCAGGTCGTGGCGATCGCAAGCCACG
ACGGAGGAAAGCAAGCCTTGGAAACAGTACAGAGGCTGTTGCCTGTGCTGTGCCAAGCGCACGGACTCAC
CCCAGAGCAGGTCGTGGCAATCGCCTCCAACATTGGCGGGAAACAGGCACTCGAGACTGTCCAGCGCCTG
CTTCCCGTGCTGTGCCAAGCGCACGGCCTCACCCCAGAGCAGGTCGTGGCGATCGCAAGCCACGACGGAG
GAAAGCAAGCCTTGGAAACAGTACAGAGGCTGTTGCCTGTGCTGTGCCAAGCGCACGGATTAACCCCAGA
GCAGGTCGTGGCCATTGCCTCGAATGGAGGGGGCAAACAGGCGTTGGAAACCGTACAACGATTGCTGCCG
GTGCTGTGCCAAGCGCACGGCTTAAGAGACGTGGGCACAGGAAAGATACTTAAGGGCGAATTCCAGCACA
CTGGCGGCCGTTACTAGTGGATCCGAGCTCGGTACCAAGCTTGATGCATAGCTTGAGTATTCTATAGTGT
CACCTAAATAGCTTGGCGTAATCATGGTCATAGCTGTTTCCTGTGTGAAATTGTTATCCGCTCACAATTC
CACACAACATACGAGCCGGAAGCATAAAGTGTAAAGCCTGGGGTGCCTAATGAGTGAGCTAACTCACATT
AATTGCGTTGCGCTCACTGCCCGCTTTCCAGTCGGGAAACCTGTCGTGCCAGCTGCATTAATGAATCGGC
CAACGCGCGGGGAGAGGCGGTTT
